>Addgene plasmid #194862 | eGFP-RAPH1-F3 | addgene full sequence | sequence record 388856 | Addgene NGS Result
GACGGATCGGGAGATCTCCCGATCCCCTATGGTGCACTCTCAGTACAATCTGCTCTGATGCCGCATAGTT
AAGCCAGTATCTGCTCCCTGCTTGTGTGTTGGAGGTCGCTGAGTAGTGCGCGAGCAAAATTTAAGCTACA
ACAAGGCAAGGCTTGACCGACAATTGCATGAAGAATCTGCTTAGGGTTAGGCGTTTTGCGCTGCTTCGCG
ATGTACGGGCCAGATATACGCGTTGACATTGATTATTGACTAGTTATTAATAGTAATCAATTACGGGGTC
ATTAGTTCATAGCCCATATATGGAGTTCCGCGTTACATAACTTACGGTAAATGGCCCGCCTGGCTGACCG
CCCAACGACCCCCGCCCATTGACGTCAATAATGACGTATGTTCCCATAGTAACGCCAATAGGGACTTTCC
ATTGACGTCAATGGGTGGAGTATTTACGGTAAACTGCCCACTTGGCAGTACATCAAGTGTATCATATGCC
AAGTACGCCCCCTATTGACGTCAATGACGGTAAATGGCCCGCCTGGCATTATGCCCAGTACATGACCTTA
TGGGACTTTCCTACTTGGCAGTACATCTACGTATTAGTCATCGCTATTACCATGGTGATGCGGTTTTGGC
AGTACATCAATGGGCGTGGATAGCGGTTTGACTCACGGGGATTTCCAAGTCTCCACCCCATTGACGTCAA
TGGGAGTTTGTTTTGGCACCAAAATCAACGGGACTTTCCAAAATGTCGTAACAACTCCGCCCCATTGACG
CAAATGGGCGGTAGGCGTGTACGGTGGGAGGTCTATATAAGCAGAGCTCTCTGGCTAACTAGAGAACCCA
CTGCTTACTGGCTTATCGAAATTAATACGACTCACTATAGGGAGACCCAAGCTGGCTAGCGTTTAAACTT
AAGCTTGCCACCATGAGCAAGGGCGAGGAGCTGTTCACCGGGGTGGTGCCCATCCTGGTCGAGCTGGACG
GCGACGTAAACGGCCACAAGTTCAGCGTGTCCGGCGAGGGCGAGGGCGATGCCACCTACGGCAAGCTGAC
CCTGAAGTTCATCTGCACCACCGGCAAGCTGCCCGTGCCCTGGCCCACCCTCGTGACCACCCTGACCTAC
GGCGTGCAGTGCTTCAGCCGCTACCCCGACCACATGAAGCAGCACGACTTCTTCAAGTCCGCCATGCCCG
AAGGCTACGTCCAGGAGCGCACCATCTTCTTCAAGGACGACGGCAACTACAAGACCCGCGCCGAGGTGAA
GTTCGAGGGCGACACCCTGGTGAACCGCATCGAGCTGAAGGGCATCGACTTCAAGGAGGACGGCAACATC
CTGGGGCACAAGCTGGAGTACAACTACAACAGCCACAACGTCTATATCATGGCCGACAAGCAGAAGAACG
GCATCAAGGTGAACTTCAAGATCCGCCACAACATCGAGGACGGCAGCGTGCAGCTCGCCGACCACTACCA
GCAGAACACCCCCATCGGCGACGGCCCCGTGCTGCTGCCCGACAACCACTACCTGAGCACCCAGTCCGCC
CTGAGCAAAGACCCCAACGAGAAGCGCGATCACATGGTCCTGCTGGAGTTCGTGACCGCCGCCGGGATCA
CTCACGGCATGGACGAGCTGTACAAGGGTACCGAGCTCGGATCCTTTCCACCCCCTCCAACTCCCCCTGC
CATGGAATCTCAGCCCTTAAAGCCTGTCCCAGCAAATGTAGCTCCACAGTCCCCTCCTGCAGTAAAAGCA
AAGCCCAAGTGGCAGCCCAGCTCCATCCCAGTCCCTTCTCCGGACTTCCCTCCTCCCCCTCCTGAAAGCA
GCCTGGTGTTTCCTCCTCCACCCCCATCACCTGTCCCAGCCCCACCACCACCACCTCCACCCACAGCTTC
TCCTACCCCTGACAAAAGTGGATCTCCAGGCAAAAAGACCAGTAAGACGTCCAGCCCTGGGGGAAAGAAA
CCACCCCCAACCCCACAGCGCAACTCCAGCATTAAATCCAGCAGTGGTGCAGAGCACCCCGAGCCCAAGA
GACCCTCGGTGGACAGTCTAGTCAGCAAGTTTACACCGCCAGCAGAATCAGGGTCTCCCAGCAAGGAGAC
CCTACCACCTCCTGCAGCACCCCCCAAGCCTGGAAAACTCAATCTTTCTGGAGTCAACCTTCCTGGAGTT
CTCCAACAAGGGTGTGTGTCAGCAAAAGCCCCTGTTCTGAGTGGGCGTGGAAAGGACTCCGTGGTGTAGC
TCGAGTCTAGAGGGCCCGTTTAAACCCGCTGATCAGCCTCGACTGTGCCTTCTAGTTGCCAGCCATCTGT
TGTTTGCCCCTCCCCCGTGCCTTCCTTGACCCTGGAAGGTGCCACTCCCACTGTCCTTTCCTAATAAAAT
GAGGAAATTGCATCGCATTGTCTGAGTAGGTGTCATTCTATTCTGGGGGGTGGGGTGGGGCAGGACAGCA
AGGGGGAGGATTGGGAAGACAATAGCAGGCATGCTGGGGATGCGGTGGGCTCTATGGCTTCTGAGGCGGA
AAGAACCAGCTGGGGCTCTAGGGGGTATCCCC
[124 nt withheld, positions 2553-2676]
C
[91 nt withheld, positions 2678-2768]
A
[49 nt withheld, positions 2770-2818]
CCTTTGACGTTGGAGTCCACGTTCTTT
[37 nt withheld, positions 2846-2882]
ACCCTATCTCGGTCTATTCTTTTGATTTATAAGGGATTTTGCCGATTTCGGCCTATTGGTTAAAAAATGA
GCTGATTTAACAAAAATTTAACGCGAATTAATTCTGTGGAATGTGTGTCAGTTAGGGTGTGGAAAGTCCC
CAGGCTCCCCAGCAGGCAGAAGTATGCAAAGCATGCATCTCAATTAGTCAGCAACCAGGTGTGGAAAGTC
CCCAGGCTCCCCAGCAGGCAGAAGTATGCAAAGCATGCATCTCAATTAGTCAGCAACCATAGTCCCGCCC
CTAACTCCGCCCATCCCGCCCCTAACTCCGCCCAGTTCCGCCCATTCTCCGCCCCATGGCTGACTAATTT
TTTTTATTTATGCAGAGGCCGAGGCCGCCTCTGCCTCTGAGCTATTCCAGAAGTAGTGAGGAGGCTTTTT
TGGAGGCCTAGGCTTTTGCAAAAAGCTCCCGGGAGCTTGTATATCCATTTTCGGATCTGATCAAGAGACA
GGATGAGGATCGTTTCGCATGATTGAACAAGATGGATTGCACGCAGGTTCTCCGGCCGCTTGGGTGGAGA
GGCTATTCGGCTATGACTGGGCACAACAGACAATCGGCTGCTCTGATGCCGCCGTGTTCCGGCTGTCAGC
GCAGGGGCGCCCGGTTCTTTTTGTCAAGACCGACCTGTCCGGTGCCCTGAATGAACTGCAGGACGAGGCA
GCGCGGCTATCGTGGCTGGCCACGACGGGCGTTCCTTGCGCAGCTGTGCTCGACGTTGTCACTGAAGCGG
GAAGGGACTGGCTGCTATTGGGCGAAGTGCCGGGGCAGGATCTCCTGTCATCTCACCTTGCTCCTGCCGA
GAAAGTATCCATCATGGCTGATGCAATGCGGCGGCTGCATACGCTTGATCCGGCTACCTGCCCATTCGAC
CACCAAGCGAAACATCGCATCGAGCGAGCACGTACTCGGATGGAAGCCGGTCTTGTCGATCAGGATGATC
TGGACGAAGAGCATCAGGGGCTCGCGCCAGCCGAACTGTTCGCCAGGCTCAAGGCGCGCATGCCCGACGG
CGAGGATCTCGTCGTGACCCATGGCGATGCCTGCTTGCCGAATATCATGGTGGAAAATGGCCGCTTTTCT
GGATTCATCGACTGTGGCCGGCTGGGTGTGGCGGACCGCTATCAGGACATAGCGTTGGCTACCCGTGATA
TTGCTGAAGAGCTTGGCGGCGAATGGGCTGACCGCTTCCTCGTGCTTTACGGTATCGCCGCTCCCGATTC
GCAGCGCATCGCCTTCTATCGCCTTCTTGACGAGTTCTTCTGAGCGGGACTCTGGGGTTCGAAATGACCG
ACCAAGCGACGCCCAACCTGCCATCACGAGATTTCGATTCCACCGCCGCCTTCTATGAAAGGTTGGGCTT
CGGAATCGTTTTCCGGGACGCCGGCTGGATGATCCTCCAGCGCGGGGATCTCATGCTGGAGTTCTTCGCC
CACCCCAACTTGTTTATTGCAGCTTATAATGGTTACAAATAAAGCAATAGCATCACAAATTTCACAAATA
AAGCATTTTTTTCACTGCATTCTAGTTGTGGTTTGTCCAAACTCATCAATGTATCTTATCATGTCTGTAT
ACCGTCGACCTCTAGCTAGAGCTTGGCGTAATCATGGTCATAGCTGTTTCCTGTGTGAAATTGTTATCCG
CTCACAATTCCACACAACATACGAGCCGGAAGCATAAAGTGTAAAGCCTGGGGTGCCTAATGAGTGAGCT
AACTCACATTAATTGCGTTGCGCTCACTGCCCGCTTTCCAGTCGGGAAACCTGTCGTGCCAGCTGCATTA
ATGAATCGGCCAACGCGCGGGGAGAGGCGGTTTGCGTATTGGGCGCTCTTCCGCTTCCTCGCTCACTGAC
TCGCTGCGCTCGGTCGTTCGGCTGCGGCGAGCGGTATCAGCTCACTCAAAGGCGGTAATACGGTTATCCA
CAGAATCAGGGGATAACGCAGGAAAGAACATGTGAGCAAAAGGCCAGCAAAAGGCCAGGAACCGTAAAAA
GGCCGCGTTGCTGGCGTTTTTCCATAGGCTCCGCCCCCCTGACGAGCATCACAAAAATCGACGCTCAAGT
CAGAGGTGGCGAAACCCGACAGGACTATAAAGATACCAGGCGTTTCCCCCTGGAAGCTCCCTCGTGCGCT
CTCCTGTTCCGACCCTGCCGCTTACCGGATACCTGTCCGCCTTTCTCCCTTCGGGAAGCGTGGCGCTTTC
TCATAGCTCACGCTGTAGGTATCTCAGTTCGGTGTAGGTCGTTCGCTCCAAGCTGGGCTGTGTGCACGAA
CCCCCCGTTCAGCCCGACCGCTGCGCCTTATCCGGTAACTATCGTCTTGAGTCCAACCCGGTAAGACACG
ACTTATCGCCACTGGCAGCAGCCACTGGTAACAGGATTAGCAGAGCGAGGTATGTAGGCGGTGCTACAGA
GTTCTTGAAGTGGTGGCCTAACTACGGCTACACTAGAAGAACAGTATTTGGTATCTGCGCTCTGCTGAAG
CCAGTTACCTTCGGAAAAAGAGTTGGTAGCTCTTGATCCGGCAAACAAACCACCGCTGGTAGCGGTGGTT
TTTTTGTTTGCAAGCAGCAGATTACGCGCAGAAAAAAAGGATCTCAAGAAGATCCTTTGATCTTTTCTAC
GGGGTCTGACGCTCAGTGGAACGAAAACTCACGTTAAGGGATTTTGGTCATGAGATTATCAAAAAGGATC
TTCACCTAGATCCTTTTAAATTAAAAATGAAGTTTTAAATCAATCTAAAGTATATATGAGTAAACTTGGT
CTGACAGTTACCAATGCTTAATCAGTGAGGCACCTATCTCAGCGATCTGTCTATTTCGTTCATCCATAGT
TGCCTGACTCCCCGTCGTGTAGATAACTACGATACGGGAGGGCTTACCATCTGGCCCCAGTGCTGCAATG
ATACCGCGAGACCCACGCTCACCGGCTCCAGATTTATCAGCAATAAACCAGCCAGCCGGAAGGGCCGAGC
GCAGAAGTGGTCCTGCAACTTTATCCGCCTCCATCCAGTCTATTAATTGTTGCCGGGAAGCTAGAGTAAG
TAGTTCGCCAGTTAATAGTTTGCGCAACGTTGTTGCCATTGCTACAGGCATCGTGGTGTCACGCTCGTCG
TTTGGTATGGCTTCATTCAGCTCCGGTTCCCAACGATCAAGGCGAGTTACATGATCCCCCATGTTGTGCA
AAAAAGCGGTTAGCTCCTTCGGTCCTCCGATCGTTGTCAGAAGTAAGTTGGCCGCAGTGTTATCACTCAT
GGTTATGGCAGCACTGCATAATTCTCTTACTGTCATGCCATCCGTAAGATGCTTTTCTGTGACTGGTGAG
TACTCAACCAAGTCATTCTGAGAATAGTGTATGCGGCGACCGAGTTGCTCTTGCCCGGCGTCAATACGGG
ATAATACCGCGCCACATAGCAGAACTTTAAAAGTGCTCATCATTGGAAAACGTTCTTCGGGGCGAAAACT
CTCAAGGATCTTACCGCTGTTGAGATCCAGTTCGATGTAACCCACTCGTGCACCCAACTGATCTTCAGCA
TCTTTTACTTTCACCAGCGTTTCTGGGTGAGCAAAAACAGGAAGGCAAAATGCCGCAAAAAAGGGAATAA
GGGCGACACGGAAATGTTGAATACTCATACTCTTCCTTTTTCAATATTATTGAAGCATTTATCAGGGTTA
TTGTCTCATGAGCGGATACATATTTGAATGTATTTAGAAAAATAAACAAATAGGGGTTCCGCGCACATTT
CCCCGAAAAGTGCCACCTGACGTC
Features (pLannotate 1.2.2; 21 found; start..end, strand, type, name):
     28..80      -  misc_feature   bom (fragment): basis of mobility region from pBR322
    235..614     +  enhancer       CMV enhancer: human cytomegalovirus immediate early enhancer
    615..818     +  promoter       CMV promoter: human cytomegalovirus (CMV) immediate early promoter
    814..847     +  LTR            5' LTR (truncated) (fragment): truncated 5' long terminal repeat (LTR) from HIV-1
    863..881     +  promoter       T7 promoter: promoter for bacteriophage T7 RNA polymerase
    923..1636    +  CDS            GFP (S65T): GFP (S65T) is a basic (constitutively fluorescent) green fluorescent protein published in 1995, derived from Aequorea victoria.
   1655..2236    +  CDS            RAPH1 (fragment): RAPH1_HUMAN - Also known as ALS2CR18, ALS2CR9, KIAA1681, LPD, PREL2, RMO1. Experimental evidence at protein level: Swiss-Prot protein existence level 1. Mediator of localized membrane signals. Implicated in the regulation of lamellipodial dynamics. Negatively regulates cell adhesion. From Homo sapiens (Human).
   2283..2507    +  polyA_signal   bGH poly(A) signal: bovine growth hormone polyadenylation signal
   2511..2532    +  promoter       SV40 promoter (fragment): SV40 enhancer and early promoter
   2553..2981    +  rep_origin     f1 ori (sequence partly withheld): f1 bacteriophage origin of replication; arrow indicates direction of (+) strand synthesis
   2995..3324    +  promoter       SV40 promoter: SV40 enhancer and early promoter
   3391..4182    +  CDS            neo: KKA2_KLEPN - Also known as kan, nptII. Experimental evidence at protein level: Swiss-Prot protein existence level 1. Resistance to kanamycin, neomycin, paromomycin, ribostamycin, butirosin and gentamicin B. From Klebsiella pneumoniae.
   4206..4364    +  CDS            ble (fragment): BLE_KLEPN - Experimental evidence at protein level: Swiss-Prot protein existence level 1. Binding protein with a strong affinity to the bleomycin family of antibiotics. Binds to CL990; an antimitotic-antibiotic compound. From Klebsiella pneumoniae.
   4359..4480    +  polyA_signal   SV40 poly(A) signal: SV40 polyadenylation signal
   4553..4569    -  protein_bind   lac operator: The lac repressor binds to the lac operator to inhibit transcription in E. coli. This inhibition can be relieved by adding lactose or isopropyl-β-D-thiogalactopyranoside (IPTG). lac repressor encoded by lacI
   4577..4607    -  promoter       lac promoter: promoter for the E. coli lac operon
   4622..4643    -  protein_bind   CAP binding site: CAP binding activates transcription in the presence of cAMP. E. coli catabolite activator protein
   4656..4748    -  CDS            lacI (fragment): lac repressor; lacI; The lac repressor binds to the lac operator to inhibit transcription in E. coli. This inhibition can be relieved by adding lactose or isopropyl-β-D-thiogalactopyranoside (IPTG).
   4931..5519    -  rep_origin     ori: high-copy-number ColE1/pMB1/pBR322/pUC origin of replication
   5690..6550    -  CDS            AmpR: β-lactamase; bla; confers resistance to ampicillin, carbenicillin, and related antibiotics
   6551..6655    -  promoter       AmpR promoter: bla
