[The description below was written by a language model from this plasmid's Addgene catalogue record and pLannotate feature annotations shown in this document.]
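Description:
eGFP-RAPH1-F3 is a mammalian expression plasmid of about 6.7 kb built on the pcDNA3.1(+)-N-eGFP backbone. It produces a fragment of human RAPH1 (lamellipodin), amino acids 868–1062, fused to the C-terminus of eGFP. The fragment was made by gene synthesis and inserted between the BamHI and XhoI sites of the backbone, downstream of and in frame with the fluorescent protein. The automated annotation labels this fluorescent protein as a GFP S65T variant. Transcription of the fusion is driven by the human cytomegalovirus immediate-early enhancer and promoter and terminated by the bovine growth hormone polyadenylation signal. A T7 promoter sits between the CMV promoter and the coding sequence, where it serves as a sequencing primer site and could support in vitro transcription.

In E. coli the plasmid is maintained at high copy through a ColE1/pUC-type origin and selected with ampicillin via the β-lactamase gene and its own promoter. An f1 origin is also present. For mammalian cells, an SV40 early promoter drives a neomycin phosphotransferase gene followed by an SV40 polyadenylation signal, which would allow G418 selection of stable transfectants. Several short hits in the feature table (HIV-1 LTR, ble, lacI, bom and a partial SV40 promoter) are fragments, probably backbone remnants or annotation artefacts rather than functional elements.

The name and the residue range suggest that this is one of a series of RAPH1 fragments. The associated study concerns recruitment of lamellipodin to filopodia tips by myosin-X. The construct is therefore suited to live or fixed fluorescence imaging to test which region of lamellipodin determines its localisation or interactions.
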