Addgene plasmid #194862: eGFP-RAPH1-F3
Purpose: Express the RAPH1 fragment (868-1062) tagged to eGFP in mammalian cells.
Depositing lab: Guillaume Jacquemet. Depositing organization: Abo Akademi University. Publication: Myosin-X recruits lamellipodin to filopodia tips. Popovic A, Miihkinen M, Ghimire S, Saup R, Gronloh MLB, Ball NJ, Goult BT, Ivaska J, Jacquemet G. J Cell Sci. 2023 Mar 1;136(5):jcs260574. doi: 10.1242/jcs.260574. Epub 2023 Mar 2. PubMed 36861887.
Backbone
  Vector backbone: pcDNA3.1+N-eGFP
  Vector type: Mammalian Expression
Growth in bacteria
  Bacterial resistance: Ampicillin, 100 μg/mL
  Growth temperature: 37°C
  Growth strain: DH5alpha
  Copy number: High Copy
Gene/Insert
  Gene/Insert name: RAPH1 (alt name: Lamellipodin)
  Species: H. sapiens (human)
  Mutation: amino acids 868-1062
  Entrez Gene: RAPH1 (a.k.a. ALS2CR18, ALS2CR9, LPD, PREL-2, PREL2, RMO1, RalGDS/AF-6)
  Promoter: CMV
  Tag / fusion protein: eGFP (N terminal on backbone)
  Cloning method: Restriction Enzyme; 5′ cloning site BamHI (unknown if destroyed); 3′ cloning site XhoI (unknown if destroyed)
  Sequencing primers: 5′ T7
Resource information
  A portion of this plasmid was derived from a plasmid made by: This vector was synthesized from GenScript. Briefly, the gene fragment was synthesized using gene synthesis and cloned into pcDNA3.1(+)-N-eGFP using the BamHI/XhoI sites.
Terms and licenses: Academic/Nonprofit Terms; Industry Terms: Not Available to Industry
How to cite: eGFP-RAPH1-F3 was a gift from Guillaume Jacquemet (Addgene plasmid # 194862 ; http://n2t.net/addgene:194862 ; RRID:Addgene_194862)
